>Addgene plasmid #124250 | pJV126 | addgene full sequence | sequence record 242199 | Addgene NGS Result
CGAAGAGCGACTACTGGCATGCTGGGCCTCATGGGCCTTCCGCTCACTGCCCGCTTTCCAGTCGGGAAAC
CTGTCGTGCCAGCTGCATTAACATGGTCATAGCTGTTTCCTTGCGTATTGGGCGCTCTCCGCTTCCTCGC
TCACTGACTCGCTGCGCTCGGTCGTTCGGGTAAAGCCTGGGGTGCCTAATGAGCAAAAGGCCAGCAAAAG
GCCAGGAACCGTAAAAAGGCCGCGTTGCTGGCGTTTTTCCATAGGCTCCGCCCCCCTGACGAGCATCACA
AAAATCGACGCTCAAGTCAGAGGTGGCGAAACCCGACAGGACTATAAAGATACCAGGCGTTTCCCCCTGG
AAGCTCCCTCGTGCGCTCTCCTGTTCCGACCCTGCCGCTTACCGGATACCTGTCCGCCTTTCTCCCTTCG
GGAAGCGTGGCGCTTTCTCATAGCTCACGCTGTAGGTATCTCAGTTCGGTGTAGGTCGTTCGCTCCAAGC
TGGGCTGTGTGCACGAACCCCCCGTTCAGCCCGACCGCTGCGCCTTATCCGGTAACTATCGTCTTGAGTC
CAACCCGGTAAGACACGACTTATCGCCACTGGCAGCAGCCACTGGTAACAGGATTAGCAGAGCGAGGTAT
GTAGGCGGTGCTACAGAGTTCTTGAAGTGGTGGCCTAACTACGGCTACACTAGAAGAACAGTATTTGGTA
TCTGCGCTCTGCTGAAGCCAGTTACCTTCGGAAAAAGAGTTGGTAGCTCTTGATCCGGCAAACAAACCAC
CGCTGGTAGCGGTGGTTTTTTTGTTTGCAAGCAGCAGATTACGCGCAGAAAAAAAGGATCTCAAGAAGAT
CCTTTGATCTTTTCTACGGGGTCTGACGCTCAGTGGAACGAAAACTCACGTTAAGGGATTTTGGTCATGA
GATTATCAAAAAGGATCTTCACCTAGATCCTTTTAAATTAAAAATGAAGTTTTAAATCAATCTAAAGTAT
ATATGAGTAAACTTGGTCTGACAGTTACCAATGCTTAATCAGTGAGGCACCTATCTCAGCGATCTGTCTA
TTTCGTTCATCCATAGTTGCCTGACTCCCCGTCGTGTAGATAACTACGATACGGGAGGGCTTACCATCTG
GCCCCAGTGCTGCAATGATACCGCGAGAACCACGCTCACCGGCTCCAGATTTATCAGCAATAAACCAGCC
AGCCGGAAGGGCCGAGCGCAGAAGTGGTCCTGCAACTTTATCCGCCTCCATCCAGTCTATTAATTGTTGC
CGGGAAGCTAGAGTAAGTAGTTCGCCAGTTAATAGTTTGCGCAACGTTGTTGCCATTGCTACAGGCATCG
TGGTGTCACGCTCGTCGTTTGGTATGGCTTCATTCAGCTCCGGTTCCCAACGATCAAGGCGAGTTACATG
ATCCCCCATGTTGTGCAAAAAAGCGGTTAGCTCCTTCGGTCCTCCGATCGTTGTCAGAAGTAAGTTGGCC
GCAGTGTTATCACTCATGGTTATGGCAGCACTGCATAATTCTCTTACTGTCATGCCATCCGTAAGATGCT
TTTCTGTGACTGGTGAGTACTCAACCAAGTCATTCTGAGAATAGTGTATGCGGCGACCGAGTTGCTCTTG
CCCGGCGTCAATACGGGATAATACCGCGCCACATAGCAGAACTTTAAAAGTGCTCATCATTGGAAAACGT
TCTTCGGGGCGAAAACTCTCAAGGATCTTACCGCTGTTGAGATCCAGTTCGATGTAACCCACTCGTGCAC
CCAACTGATCTTCAGCATCTTTTACTTTCACCAGCGTTTCTGGGTGAGCAAAAACAGGAAGGCAAAATGC
CGCAAAAAAGGGAATAAGGGCGACACGGAAATGTTGAATACTCATACTCTTCCTTTTTCAATATTATTGA
AGCATTTATCAGGGTTATTGTCTCATGAGCGGATACATATTTGAATGTATTTAGAAAAATAAACAAATAG
GGGTTCCGCGCACATTTCCCCGAAAAGTGCCACCTAAATTGTAAGCGTTAATATTTTGTTAAAATTCGCG
TTAAATTTTTGTTAAATCAGCTCATTTTTTAACCAATAGGCCGAAATCGGCAAAATCCCTTATAAATCAA
AAGAATAGACCGAGATAGGGTTGAGTGGCCGCTACAGGGCGCTCCCATTCGCCATTCAGGCTGCGCAACT
GTTGGGAAGGGCGTTTCGGTGCGGGCCTCTTCGCTATTACGCCAGCTGGCGAAAGGGGGATGTGCTGCAA
GGCGATTAAGTTGGGTAACGCCAGGGTTTTCCCAGTCACGACGTTGTAAAACGACGGCCAGTGAGCGCGA
CGATTGGCGGAAGGCCGTCAAGGCCGCATTAATACGACTCACTATAGGGTTTTCCACCATGCGCGTAACG
GCACCCCGGACACTGCTTCTCCTTTTGTGGGGAGCGGTCGCTCTGACCGAGACTTGGGCCGGATCCAGTC
CTAAAGCTAACAAGGAAATCCTTGACGAAGCGTATGTCATGGCTGGGGTGGGCAGCCCATATGTATCACG
ACTCCTGGGTACCGGTATTGTAGGCATCGTGGCAGGCTTGGCTGTTCTGGCCGTTGTCGTTATCGGCGCA
GTTGTGGCCGCCGTCATGTGCCGGCGGAAATCCTCCGGCGGCAAAGGCGGTTCTTACTCCCAGGCTGCTT
GTTCAGATTCTGCCCAGGGGAGTGACGTTTCCTTGACCGCTTAAGCTCGCTTTCTTGCTGTCCAATTTCT
ATTAAAGGTTCCTTTGTTCCCTAAGTCCAACTACTAAACTGGGGGATATTATGAAGGGCCTTGAGCATCT
GGATTCTGCCTAATAAAAAACATTTATTTTCATTGCTGCTCTAGATAAAAAAAAAAAAAAAAAAAAAAAA
AAAAAAAAAAAAA
Features (pLannotate 1.2.2; 11 found; start..end, strand, type, name):
     44..91      -  CDS            lacI (fragment): lac repressor; lacI; The lac repressor binds to the lac operator to inhibit transcription in E. coli. This inhibition can be relieved by adding lactose or isopropyl-β-D-thiogalactopyranoside (IPTG).
    128..168     -  rep_origin     RSF ori (fragment): Plasmids containing the RSF 1030 origin of replication can be propagated in E. coli cells that contain additional plasmids with compatible origins.
    246..834     -  rep_origin     ori: high-copy-number ColE1/pMB1/pBR322/pUC origin of replication
   1005..1865    -  CDS            AmpR: β-lactamase; bla; confers resistance to ampicillin, carbenicillin, and related antibiotics
   1866..1970    -  promoter       AmpR promoter: bla
   1996..2127    -  rep_origin     M13 ori (fragment): M13 bacteriophage origin of replication; arrow indicates direction of (+) strand synthesis
   2148..2304    -  CDS            lacZα (fragment): LacZα fragment of β-galactosidase; lacZ fragment
   2340..2358    +  promoter       T7 promoter: promoter for bacteriophage T7 RNA polymerase
   2369..2446    +  CDS            HLA-G (fragment): HLAG_HUMAN - Also known as HLA-6.0, HLAG. Experimental evidence at protein level: Swiss-Prot protein existence level 1. [Isoform 7]: Likely does not bind B2M and presents peptides. From Homo sapiens (Human).
   2537..2701    +  CDS            HLA-B (fragment): HLAB_HUMAN - Also known as HLAB. Experimental evidence at protein level: Swiss-Prot protein existence level 1. Allele B*67:01: Displays peptides sharing a common signature motif, namely a Pro residue at position 2 and Leu anchor residue at the C-terminus. From Homo sapiens (Human).
   2705..2836    +  polyA_signal   β-globin poly(A) (fragment): human β-globin polyadenylation signal
