[The description below was written by a language model from this plasmid's Addgene catalogue record and pLannotate feature annotations shown in this document.]
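Description:
pJV126 is a small (about 2.9 kb) bacterial plasmid built on the pSK485 backbone that serves as a template for in vitro transcription rather than for direct expression in cells. It is propagated in E. coli through a high-copy ColE1/pUC-type origin and selected with ampicillin via the β-lactamase gene and its native promoter. The annotation also picks up short remnants of lacI, an RSF origin, an M13 origin and lacZα. These are fragments of cloning-vector ancestry and are unlikely to have any functional role here.

The payload is a human minigene placed downstream of a bacteriophage T7 promoter and assembled by Gibson cloning. According to the record, it encodes wild-type Her2 (ERBB2) sequence fused to the endosomal targeting sequence of class I MHC. The feature table is consistent with this layout. A short MHC class I-derived fragment (matched to HLA-G) lies directly after the promoter and plausibly supplies an N-terminal leader, although the record does not say so. It is followed by an unannotated gap of roughly 90 nt where the Her2 segment presumably sits, and then by a longer class I fragment (matched to HLA-B) that would provide the C-terminal trafficking portion. A fragment of the human β-globin polyadenylation region follows the coding sequence.

The plasmid is linearised with SapI so that T7 RNA polymerase produces run-off transcripts of defined length. Routing the encoded peptide to the endosomal compartment favours presentation on class II MHC. This fits the associated study of CD4+ T cell recognition of lung cancer neoantigens, including ERBB2 driver mutations, in which this wild-type construct would presumably serve as the comparator for mutant versions.
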