Addgene plasmid #124250: pJV126
Purpose: In vitro transcription plasmid for T7 transcription of wildtype Her2 sequence targeted to the endosome. Linearize with SapI.
Depositing lab: Stanley Riddell. Depositing organization: Fred Hutchinson Cancer Center. Publication: Endogenous CD4(+) T Cells Recognize Neoantigens in Lung Cancer Patients, Including Recurrent Oncogenic KRAS and ERBB2 (Her2) Driver Mutations. Veatch JR, Jesernig BL, Kargl J, Fitzgibbon M, Lee SM, Baik C, Martins R, Houghton AM, Riddell SR. Cancer Immunol Res. 2019 Jun;7(6):910-922. doi: 10.1158/2326-6066.CIR-18-0402. Epub 2019 May 1. PubMed 31043415.
Backbone
  Vector backbone: pSK485
  Vector type: in vitro transcription template
Growth in bacteria
  Bacterial resistance: Ampicillin, 100 μg/mL
  Growth temperature: 37°C
  Growth strain: DH5alpha
  Copy number: Unknown
Gene/Insert
  Gene/Insert name: Minigene containing Her2 sequences fused to endosomal targeting sequence of class I MHC
  Species: H. sapiens (human)
  Promoter: T7
  Cloning method: Gibson Cloning
  Sequencing primers: 5′ tgtaaaacgacggccagt
Terms and licenses: Academic/Nonprofit Terms; Industry Terms: Not Available to Industry
How to cite: pJV126 was a gift from Stanley Riddell (Addgene plasmid # 124250 ; http://n2t.net/addgene:124250 ; RRID:Addgene_124250)
